Addgene plasmid #232974: pAG415Gal_Gcn4 F108A+
Purpose: Galactose iduced expression of Gcn4 F108A in yeast
Depositing lab: Aseem Ansari & Tanja Mittag. Depositing organization: St. Jude Children's Research Hospital. Publication: Reconciling competing models on the roles of condensates and soluble complexes in transcription factor function. Bremer A, Lang WH, Kempen RP, Sweta K, Taylor AB, Borgia MB, Ansari AZ, Mittag T. bioRxiv [Preprint]. 2024 Nov 22:2024.11.21.624739. doi: 10.1101/2024.11.21.624739. PubMed 39605529.
Backbone
  Vector backbone: pAG415Gal-ccdB
  Backbone manufacturer: Susan Lindquist (Addgene #14145)
  Vector type: Yeast Expression
  Selectable markers: LEU2
Growth in bacteria
  Bacterial resistance: Ampicillin, 100 μg/mL
  Growth temperature: 37°C
  Growth strain: DH5alpha
  Copy number: High Copy
Gene/Insert
  Gene/Insert name: Gcn4 F108A
  Species: S. cerevisiae (budding yeast)
  Mutation: F108A, T121L, A141P
  Promoter: Gal1
  Tag / fusion protein: TEV cleavage site (N terminal on insert)
  Cloning method: Gateway Cloning
Terms and licenses: Academic/Nonprofit Terms; Industry Terms: Not Available to Industry
Depositor comments: Please visit https://doi.org/10.1101/2024.11.21.624739 for bioRxiv preprint.
How to cite: pAG415Gal_Gcn4 F108A+ was a gift from Aseem Ansari & Tanja Mittag (Addgene plasmid # 232974 ; http://n2t.net/addgene:232974 ; RRID:Addgene_232974)
