[The description below was written by a language model from this plasmid's Addgene catalogue record and pLannotate feature annotations shown in this document.]
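Description:
pAG415Gal_Gcn4 F108A+ is a yeast expression plasmid of about 7.1 kb, built by Gateway cloning into the pAG415Gal-ccdB destination vector. It is a shuttle vector. In E. coli it replicates from a high-copy ColE1/pUC-type origin and is selected with ampicillin through the β-lactamase gene. In Saccharomyces cerevisiae it is maintained through a CEN6/ARS element, which behaves as a stable, low-copy centromeric replicon, and it is selected by leucine prototrophy from a LEU2 cassette driven by its own promoter. An f1 origin, T3 and T7 promoters, and lac/lacZα remnants are carried over from the pBluescript-derived ancestry of the backbone and play no part in yeast expression.

The expression cassette places the insert between the GAL1 promoter and the CYC1 terminator, so transcription is Gal4-regulated and is switched on by galactose. The attB1 and attB2 sites flanking the insert are the scars of Gateway recombination, which replaced the ccdB counter-selection cassette. The insert encodes a variant of the S. cerevisiae transcription factor Gcn4 carrying F108A together with T121L and A141P, preceded by an N-terminal TEV protease cleavage site. The annotation software did not label Gcn4 itself. It flagged only a short match to Neurospora cpc-1, the Gcn4 homologue, which presumably reflects conservation between the two proteins. The interval between the att sites is under 400 nt, so the insert may be a portion of Gcn4 rather than the full-length protein, although the record does not say so. The stated purpose is galactose-induced expression of this Gcn4 mutant in yeast, in work comparing the roles of condensates and soluble complexes in transcription factor function.
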