Features (pLannotate 1.2.2; 27 found; start..end, strand, type, name):
     70..573     -  misc_feature   CEN/ARS: S. cerevisiae CEN6 centromere fused to an autonomously replicating sequence
    610..714     +  promoter       AmpR promoter: bla
    715..1575    +  CDS            AmpR: β-lactamase; bla; confers resistance to ampicillin, carbenicillin, and related antibiotics
   1746..2334    +  rep_origin     ori: high-copy-number ColE1/pMB1/pBR322/pUC origin of replication
   2517..2609    +  CDS            lacI (fragment): lac repressor; lacI; The lac repressor binds to the lac operator to inhibit transcription in E. coli. This inhibition can be relieved by adding lactose or isopropyl-β-D-thiogalactopyranoside (IPTG).
   2622..2643    +  protein_bind   CAP binding site: CAP binding activates transcription in the presence of cAMP. E. coli catabolite activator protein
   2658..2688    +  promoter       lac promoter: promoter for the E. coli lac operon
   2696..2712    +  protein_bind   lac operator: The lac repressor binds to the lac operator to inhibit transcription in E. coli. This inhibition can be relieved by adding lactose or isopropyl-β-D-thiogalactopyranoside (IPTG). lac repressor encoded by lacI
   2757..2775    +  promoter       T3 promoter: promoter for bacteriophage T3 RNA polymerase
   2799..3240    +  promoter       GAL1 promoter: S. cerevisiae GAL1; inducible promoter, regulated by Gal4
   3255..3275    +  misc_feature   MCS (fragment): pBluescript multiple cloning site
   3279..3303    +  protein_bind   attB1: mutant version of attB; recombination site for the Gateway® BP reaction BP Clonase™
   3309..3325    +  CDS            TEV site (fragment): tobacco etch virus (TEV) protease recognition and cleavage site
   3498..3608    +  CDS            cpc-1 (fragment): CPC1_NEUCR - Experimental evidence at protein level: Swiss-Prot protein existence level 1. In N.crassa grown under amino acid starvation conditions, this protein is required for increasing the transcription of the genes coding for many amino acid biosynthetic pathways enzymes. This transcription factor binds and recognize the DNA sequence: 5'-TGACTC- 3'. From Neurospora crassa (strain ATCC 24698 / 74-OR23-1A / CBS 708.71 / DSM 1257 / FGSC 987).
   3673..3697    -  protein_bind   attB2: mutant version of attB; recombination site for the Gateway® BP reaction BP Clonase™
   3701..3726    +  misc_feature   MCS (fragment): pBluescript multiple cloning site
   3731..3978    +  terminator     CYC1 terminator: S. cerevisiae CYC1; transcription terminator for CYC1
   3997..4015    -  promoter       T7 promoter: promoter for bacteriophage T7 RNA polymerase
   4023..4178    +  CDS            lacZα (fragment): LacZα fragment of β-galactosidase; lacZ fragment
   4182..4610    +  rep_origin     f1 ori (sequence partly withheld): f1 bacteriophage origin of replication; arrow indicates direction of (+) strand synthesis
   4638..4690    -  misc_feature   bom (fragment): basis of mobility region from pBR322
   4721..4798    +  CDS            YO192_YEAST (fragment): Experimental evidence at protein level: Swiss-Prot protein existence level 1. From Saccharomyces cerevisiae (strain ATCC 204508 / S288c) (Baker's yeast).
   4938..5345    +  promoter       LEU2 promoter: S. cerevisiae LEU2
   5346..6440    +  CDS            LEU2: 3-isopropylmalate dehydrogenase, required for leucine biosynthesis; S. cerevisiae LEU2; yeast auxotrophic marker
   6802..6918    -  CDS            NFS1 (fragment): NFS1_YEAST - Also known as SPL1 From Saccharomyces cerevisiae (strain ATCC 204508 / S288c) (Baker's yeast).
   6917..6967    -  misc_feature   bom (fragment): basis of mobility region from pBR322
   7069..1       -  CDS            rop (fragment) (across the origin): Rop protein, which maintains plasmids at low copy number; rop
>Addgene plasmid #232974 | pAG415Gal_Gcn4 F108A+ | addgene full sequence | sequence record 465873 | Addgene NGS Result
GACGAAAGGGCCTCGTGATACGCCTATTTTTATAGGTTAATGTCATGATAATAATGGTTTCTTAGGACGG
ATCGCTTGCCTGTAACTTACACGCGCCTCGTATCTTTTAATGATGGAATAATTTGGGAATTTACTCTGTG
TTTATTTATTTTTATGTTTTGTATTTGGATTTTAGAAAGTAAATAAAGAAGGTAGAAGAGTTACGGAATG
AAGAAAAAAAAATAAACAAAGGTTTAAAAAATTTCAACAAAAAGCGTACTTTACATATATATTTATTAGA
CAAGAAAAGCAGATTAAATAGATATACATTCGATTAACGATAAGTAAAATGTAAAATCACAGGATTTTCG
TGTGTGGTCTTCTACACAGACAAGATGAAACAATTCGGCATTAATACCTGAGAGCAGGAAGAGCAAGATA
AAAGGTAGTATTTGTTGGCGATCCCCCTAGAGTCTTTTACATCTTCGGAAAACAAAAACTATTTTTTCTT
TAATTTCTTTTTTTACTTTCTATTTTTAATTTATATATTTATATTAAAAAATTTAAATTATAATTATTTT
TATAGCACGTGATGAAAAGGACCCAGGTGGCACTTTTCGGGGAAATGTGCGCGGAACCCCTATTTGTTTA
TTTTTCTAAATACATTCAAATATGTATCCGCTCATGAGACAATAACCCTGATAAATGCTTCAATAATATT
GAAAAAGGAAGAGTATGAGTATTCAACATTTCCGTGTCGCCCTTATTCCCTTTTTTGCGGCATTTTGCCT
TCCTGTTTTTGCTCACCCAGAAACGCTGGTGAAAGTAAAAGATGCTGAAGATCAGTTGGGTGCACGAGTG
GGTTACATCGAACTGGATCTCAACAGCGGTAAGATCCTTGAGAGTTTTCGCCCCGAAGAACGTTTTCCAA
TGATGAGCACTTTTAAAGTTCTGCTATGTGGCGCGGTATTATCCCGTATTGACGCCGGGCAAGAGCAACT
CGGTCGCCGCATACACTATTCTCAGAATGACTTGGTTGAGTACTCACCAGTCACAGAAAAGCATCTTACG
GATGGCATGACAGTAAGAGAATTATGCAGTGCTGCCATAACCATGAGTGATAACACTGCGGCCAACTTAC
TTCTGACAACGATCGGAGGACCGAAGGAGCTAACCGCTTTTTTGCACAACATGGGGGATCATGTAACTCG
CCTTGATCGTTGGGAACCGGAGCTGAATGAAGCCATACCAAACGACGAGCGTGACACCACGATGCCTGTA
GCAATGGCAACAACGTTGCGCAAACTATTAACTGGCGAACTACTTACTCTAGCTTCCCGGCAACAATTAA
TAGACTGGATGGAGGCGGATAAAGTTGCAGGACCACTTCTGCGCTCGGCCCTTCCGGCTGGCTGGTTTAT
TGCTGATAAATCTGGAGCCGGTGAGCGTGGGTCTCGCGGTATCATTGCAGCACTGGGGCCAGATGGTAAG
CCCTCCCGTATCGTAGTTATCTACACGACGGGGAGTCAGGCAACTATGGATGAACGAAATAGACAGATCG
CTGAGATAGGTGCCTCACTGATTAAGCATTGGTAACTGTCAGACCAAGTTTACTCATATATACTTTAGAT
TGATTTAAAACTTCATTTTTAATTTAAAAGGATCTAGGTGAAGATCCTTTTTGATAATCTCATGACCAAA
ATCCCTTAACGTGAGTTTTCGTTCCACTGAGCGTCAGACCCCGTAGAAAAGATCAAAGGATCTTCTTGAG
ATCCTTTTTTTCTGCGCGTAATCTGCTGCTTGCAAACAAAAAAACCACCGCTACCAGCGGTGGTTTGTTT
GCCGGATCAAGAGCTACCAACTCTTTTTCCGAAGGTAACTGGCTTCAGCAGAGCGCAGATACCAAATACT
GTTCTTCTAGTGTAGCCGTAGTTAGGCCACCACTTCAAGAACTCTGTAGCACCGCCTACATACCTCGCTC
TGCTAATCCTGTTACCAGTGGCTGCTGCCAGTGGCGATAAGTCGTGTCTTACCGGGTTGGACTCAAGACG
ATAGTTACCGGATAAGGCGCAGCGGTCGGGCTGAACGGGGGGTTCGTGCACACAGCCCAGCTTGGAGCGA
ACGACCTACACCGAACTGAGATACCTACAGCGTGAGCTATGAGAAAGCGCCACGCTTCCCGAAGGGAGAA
AGGCGGACAGGTATCCGGTAAGCGGCAGGGTCGGAACAGGAGAGCGCACGAGGGAGCTTCCAGGGGGAAA
CGCCTGGTATCTTTATAGTCCTGTCGGGTTTCGCCACCTCTGACTTGAGCGTCGATTTTTGTGATGCTCG
TCAGGGGGGCGGAGCCTATGGAAAAACGCCAGCAACGCGGCCTTTTTACGGTTCCTGGCCTTTTGCTGGC
CTTTTGCTCACATGTTCTTTCCTGCGTTATCCCCTGATTCTGTGGATAACCGTATTACCGCCTTTGAGTG
AGCTGATACCGCTCGCCGCAGCCGAACGACCGAGCGCAGCGAGTCAGTGAGCGAGGAAGCGGAAGAGCGC
CCAATACGCAAACCGCCTCTCCCCGCGCGTTGGCCGATTCATTAATGCAGCTGGCACGACAGGTTTCCCG
ACTGGAAAGCGGGCAGTGAGCGCAACGCAATTAATGTGAGTTAGCTCACTCATTAGGCACCCCAGGCTTT
ACACTTTATGCTTCCGGCTCGTATGTTGTGTGGAATTGTGAGCGGATAACAATTTCACACAGGAAACAGC
TATGACCATGATTACGCCAAGCGCGCAATTAACCCTCACTAAAGGGAACAAAAGCTGGAGCTCTAGTACG
GATTAGAAGCCGCCGAGCGGGTGACAGCCCTCCGAAGGAAGACTCTCCTCCGTGCGTCCTCGTCTTCACC
GGTCGCGTTCCTGAAACGCAGATGTGCCTCGCGCCGCACTGCTCCGAACAATAAAGATTCTACAATACTA
GCTTTTATGGTTATGAAGAGGAAAAATTGGCAGTAACCTGGCCCCACAAACCTTCAAATGAACGAATCAA
ATTAACAACCATAGGATGATAATGCGATTAGTTTTTTAGCCTTATTTCTGGGGTAATTAATCAGCGAAGC
GATGATTTTTGATCTATTAACAGATATATAAATGCAAAAACTGCATAACCACTTTAACTAATACTTTCAA
CATTTTCGGTTTGTATTACTTCTTATTCAAATGTAATAAAAGTATCAACAAAAAATTGTTAATATACCTC
TATACTTTAACGTCAAGGAGAAAAAACCCCGGATTCTAGAACTAGTGGATCCCCCATCACAAGTTTGTAC
AAAAAAGCAGGCTTCGAGAACCTGTATTTTCAGGGTAGCATGAGCACCGATAGCACCCCGATGGCAGAAT
ATGAAAATCTGGAAGATAACAGCAAAGAATGGCTGAGCCTGTTTGATAATGATATTCCGGTTACCACCGA
TGATGTTAGCCTGGCAGATAAACCGATTGAAAGCGGTAGCGGTTCAGGTAGCGGTAGTCCGGAAAGCAGC
GATCCGGCAGCACTGAAACGTGCCCGTAATACCGAAGCAGCACGTCGTAGCCGTGCACGTAAACTGCAGC
GTATGAAACAGTTAGAAGATAAGGTTGAAGAACTGCTGTGCAAAAACTATCACCTGGAAAATGAAGTTGC
CCGTCTGAAAAAACTGGTTGGTGAACGTTAAGACCCAGCTTTCTTGTACAAAGTGGTGATGGGCTGCAGG
AATTCGATATCAAGCTCGAGTCATGTAATTAGTTATGTCACGCTTACATTCACGCCCTCCCCCCACATCC
GCTCTAACCGAAAAGGAAGGAGTTAGACAACCTGAAGTCTAGGTCCCTATTTATTTTTTTATAGTTATGT
TAGTATTAAGAACGTTATTTATATTTCAAATTTTTCTTTTTTTTCTGTACAGACGCGTGTACGCATGTAA
CATTATACTGAAAACCTTGCTTGAGAAGGTTTTGGGACGCTCGAAGGCTTTAATTTGCGGCCGGTACCCA
ATTCGCCCTATAGTGAGTCGTATTACGCGCGCTCACTGGCCGTCGTTTTACAACGTCGTGACTGGGAAAA
CCCTGGCGTTACCCAACTTAATCGCCTTGCAGCACATCCCCCTTTCGCCAGCTGGCGTAATAGCGAAGAG
GCCCGCACCGATCGCCCTTCCCAACAGTTGCGCAGCCTGAATGGCGAATGG
[124 nt withheld, positions 4182-4305]
C
[91 nt withheld, positions 4307-4397]
A
[49 nt withheld, positions 4399-4447]
CCTTTGACGTTGGAGTCCACGTTCTTT
[37 nt withheld, positions 4475-4511]
ACCCTATCTCGGTCTATTCTTTTGATTTATAAGGGATTTTGCCGATTTCGGCCTATTGGTTAAAAAATGA
GCTGATTTAACAAAAATTTAACGCGAATTTTAACAAAATATTAACGCTTACAATTTCCTGATGCGGTATT
TTCTCCTTACGCATCTGTGCGGTATTTCACACCGCATATCGACCGGTCGAGGAGAACTTCTAGTATATCT
ACATACCTAATATTATTGCCTTATTAAAAATGGAATCCCAACAATTACATCAAAATCCACATTCTCTTCA
AAATCAATTGTCCTGTACTTCCTTGTTCATGTGTGTTCAAAAACGTTATATTTATAGGATAATTATACTC
TATTTCTCAACAAGTAATTGGTTGTTTGGCCGAGCGGTCTAAGGCGCCTGATTCAAGAAATATCTTGACC
GCAGTTAACTGTGGGAATACTCAGGTATCGTAAGATGCAAGAGTTCGAATCTCTTAGCAACCATTATTTT
TTTCCTCAACATAACGAGAACACACAGGGGCGCTATCGCACAGAATCAAATTCGATGACTGGAAATTTTT
TGTTAATTTCAGAGGTCGCCTGACGCATATACCTTTTTCAACTGAAAAATTGGGAGAAAAAGGAAAGGTG
AGAGCGCCGGAACCGGCTTTTCATATAGAATAGAGAAGCGTTCATGACTAAATGCTTGCATCACAATACT
TGAAGTTGACAATATTATTTAAGGACCTATTGTTTTTTCCAATAGGTGGTTAGCAATCGTCTTACTTTCT
AACTTTTCTTACCTTTTACATTTCAGCAATATATATATATATATTTCAAGGATATACCATTCTAATGTCT
GCCCCTAAGAAGATCGTCGTTTTGCCAGGTGACCACGTTGGTCAAGAAATCACAGCCGAAGCCATTAAGG
TTCTTAAAGCTATTTCTGATGTTCGTTCCAATGTCAAGTTCGATTTCGAAAATCATTTAATTGGTGGTGC
TGCTATCGATGCTACAGGTGTTCCACTTCCAGATGAGGCGCTGGAAGCCTCCAAGAAGGCTGATGCCGTT
TTGTTAGGTGCTGTGGGTGGTCCTAAATGGGGTACCGGTAGTGTTAGACCTGAACAAGGTTTACTAAAAA
TCCGTAAAGAACTTCAATTGTACGCCAACTTAAGACCATGTAACTTTGCATCCGACTCTCTTTTAGACTT
ATCTCCAATCAAGCCACAATTTGCTAAAGGTACTGACTTCGTTGTTGTCAGAGAATTAGTGGGAGGTATT
TACTTTGGTAAGAGAAAGGAAGACGATGGTGATGGTGTCGCTTGGGATAGTGAACAATACACCGTTCCAG
AAGTGCAAAGAATCACAAGAATGGCCGCTTTCATGGCCCTACAACATGAGCCACCATTGCCTATTTGGTC
CTTGGATAAAGCTAATGTTTTGGCCTCTTCAAGATTATGGAGAAAAACTGTGGAGGAAACCATCAAGAAC
GAATTCCCTACATTGAAGGTTCAACATCAATTGATTGATTCTGCCGCCATGATCCTAGTTAAGAACCCAA
CCCACCTAAATGGTATTATAATCACCAGCAACATGTTTGGTGATATCATCTCCGATGAAGCCTCCGTTAT
CCCAGGTTCCTTGGGTTTGTTGCCATCTGCGTCCTTGGCCTCTTTGCCAGACAAGAACACCGCATTTGGT
TTGTACGAACCATGCCACGGTTCTGCTCCAGATTTGCCAAAGAATAAGGTCAACCCTATCGCCACTATCT
TGTCTGCTGCAATGATGTTGAAATTGTCATTGAACTTGCCTGAAGAAGGTAAGGCCATTGAAGATGCAGT
TAAAAAGGTTTTGGATGCAGGTATCAGAACTGGTGATTTAGGTGGTTCCAACAGTACCACCGAAGTCGGT
GATGCTGTCGCCGAAGAAGTTAAGAAAATCCTTGCTTAAAAAGATTCTCTTTTTTTATGATATTTGTACA
TAAACTTTATAAATGAAATTCATAATAGAAACGACACGAAATTACAAAATGGAATATGTTCATAGGGTAG
ACGAAACTATATACGCAATCTACATACATTTATCAAGAAGGAGAAAAAGGAGGATGTAAAGGAATACAGG
TAAGCAAATTGATACTAATGGCTCAACGTGATAAGGAAAAAGAATTGCACTTTAACATTAATATTGACAA
GGAGGAGGGCACCACACAAAAAGTTAGGTGTAACAGAAAATCATGAAACTATGATTCCTAATTTATATAT
TGGAGGATTTTCTCTAAAAAAAAAAAAATACAACAAATAAAAAACACTCAATGACCTGACCATTTGATGG
AGTTTAAGTCAATACCTTCTTGAACCATTTCCCATAATGGTGAAAGTTCCCTCAAGAATTTTACTCTGTC
AGAAACGGCCTTAACGACGTAGTCGATATGGTGCACTCTCAGTACAATCTGCTCTGATGCCGCATAGTTA
AGCCAGCCCCGACACCCGCCAACACCCGCTGACGCGCCCTGACGGGCTTGTCTGCTCCCGGCATCCGCTT
ACAGACAAGCTGTGACCGTCTCCGGGAGCTGCATGTGTCAGAGGTTTTCACCGTCATCACCGAAACGCGC
GA
